>Addgene plasmid #108707 | pETNKI-strepII-3C-LIC-Amp | depositor full sequence | sequence record 204973 | pETNKI-strepII-3C-LIC-Amp sequence 5500 bps
TGGCGAATGGG
[124 nt withheld, positions 12-135]
C
[91 nt withheld, positions 137-227]
A
[49 nt withheld, positions 229-277]
CCTTTGACGTTGGAGTCCACGTTCTTT
[37 nt withheld, positions 305-341]
ACCCTATCTCGGTCTATTCTTTTGATTTATAAGGGATTTTGCCGATTTCGGCCTATTGGTTAAAAAATGA
GCTGATTTAACAAAAATTTAACGCGAATTTTAACAAAATATTAACGTTTACAATTTCAGGTGGCACTTTT
CGGGGAAATGTGCGCGGAACCCCTATTTGTTTATTTTTCTAAATACATTCAAATATGTATCCGCTCATGA
GACAATAACCCTGATAAATGCTTCAATAATATTGAAAAAGGAAGAGTATGAGTATTCAACATTTCCGTGT
CGCCCTTATTCCCTTTTTTGCGGCATTTTGCCTTCCTGTTTTTGCTCACCCAGAAACGCTGGTGAAAGTA
AAAGATGCTGAAGATCAGTTGGGTGCACGAGTGGGTTACATCGAACTGGATCTCAACAGCGGTAAGATCC
TTGAGAGTTTTCGCCCCGAAGAACGTTTTCCAATGATGAGCACTTTTAAAGTTCTGCTATGTGGCGCGGT
ATTATCCCGTATTGACGCCGGGCAAGAGCAACTCGGTCGCCGCATACACTATTCTCAGAATGACTTGGTT
GAGTACTCACCAGTCACAGAAAAGCATCTTACGGATGGCATGACAGTAAGAGAATTATGCAGTGCTGCCA
TAACCATGAGTGATAACACTGCGGCCAACTTACTTCTGACAACGATCGGAGGACCGAAGGAGCTAACCGC
TTTTTTGCACAACATGGGGGATCATGTAACTCGCCTTGATCGTTGGGAACCGGAGCTGAATGAAGCCATA
CCAAACGACGAGCGTGACACCACGATGCCTGCAGCAATGGCAACAACGTTGCGCAAACTATTAACTGGCG
AACTACTTACTCTAGCTTCCCGGCAACAATTAATAGACTGGATGGAGGCGGATAAAGTTGCAGGACCACT
TCTGCGCTCGGCCCTTCCGGCTGGCTGGTTTATTGCTGATAAATCTGGAGCCGGTGAGCGTGGGTCTCGC
GGTATCATTGCAGCACTGGGGCCAGATGGTAAGCCCTCCCGTATCGTAGTTATCTACACGACGGGGAGTC
AGGCAACTATGGATGAACGAAATAGACAGATCGCTGAGATAGGTGCCTCACTGATTAAGCATTGGTAACT
GTCAGACCAAGTTTACTCATATATACTTTAGATTGATTTAAAACTTCATTTTTAATTTAAAAGGATCTAG
GTGAAGATCCTTTTTGATAATCTCATGACCAAAATCCCTTAACGTGAGTTTTCGTTCCACTGAGCGTCAG
ACCCCGTAGAAAAGATCAAAGGATCTTCTTGAGATCCTTTTTTTCTGCGCGTAATCTGCTGCTTGCAAAC
AAAAAAACCACCGCTACCAGCGGTGGTTTGTTTGCCGGATCAAGAGCTACCAACTCTTTTTCCGAAGGTA
ACTGGCTTCAGCAGAGCGCAGATACCAAATACTGTCCTTCTAGTGTAGCCGTAGTTAGGCCACCACTTCA
AGAACTCTGTAGCACCGCCTACATACCTCGCTCTGCTAATCCTGTTACCAGTGGCTGCTGCCAGTGGCGA
TAAGTCGTGTCTTACCGGGTTGGACTCAAGACGATAGTTACCGGATAAGGCGCAGCGGTCGGGCTGAACG
GGGGGTTCGTGCACACAGCCCAGCTTGGAGCGAACGACCTACACCGAACTGAGATACCTACAGCGTGAGC
TATGAGAAAGCGCCACGCTTCCCGAAGGGAGAAAGGCGGACAGGTATCCGGTAAGCGGCAGGGTCGGAAC
AGGAGAGCGCACGAGGGAGCTTCCAGGGGGAAACGCCTGGTATCTTTATAGTCCTGTCGGGTTTCGCCAC
CTCTGACTTGAGCGTCGATTTTTGTGATGCTCGTCAGGGGGGCGGAGCCTATGGAAAAACGCCAGCAACG
CGGCCTTTTTACGGTTCCTGGCCTTTTGCTGGCCTTTTGCTCACATGTTCTTTCCTGCGTTATCCCCTGA
TTCTGTGGATAACCGTATTACCGCCTTTGAGTGAGCTGATACCGCTCGCCGCAGCCGAACGACCGAGCGC
AGCGAGTCAGTGAGCGAGGAAGCGGAAGAGCGCCTGATGCGGTATTTTCTCCTTACGCATCTGTGCGGTA
TTTCACACCGCATATATGGTGCACTCTCAGTACAATCTGCTCTGATGCCGCATAGTTAAGCCAGTATACA
CTCCGCTATCGCTACGTGACTGGGTCATGGCTGCGCCCCGACACCCGCCAACACCCGCTGACGCGCCCTG
ACGGGCTTGTCTGCTCCCGGCATCCGCTTACAGACAAGCTGTGACCGTCTCCGGGAGCTGCATGTGTCAG
AGGTTTTCACCGTCATCACCGAAACGCGCGAGGCAGCTGCGGTAAAGCTCATCAGCGTGGTCGTGAAGCG
ATTCACAGATGTCTGCCTGTTCATCCGCGTCCAGCTCGTTGAGTTTCTCCAGAAGCGTTAATGTCTGGCT
TCTGATAAAGCGGGCCATGTTAAGGGCGGTTTTTTCCTGTTTGGTCACTGATGCCTCCGTGTAAGGGGGA
TTTCTGTTCATGGGGGTAATGATACCGATGAAACGAGAGAGGATGCTCACGATACGGGTTACTGATGATG
AACATGCCCGGTTACTGGAACGTTGTGAGGGTAAACAACTGGCGGTATGGATGCGGCGGGACCAGAGAAA
AATCACTCAGGGTCAATGCCAGCGCTTCGTTAATACAGATGTAGGTGTTCCACAGGGTAGCCAGCAGCAT
CCTGCGATGCAGATCCGGAACATAATGGTGCAGGGCGCTGACTTCCGCGTTTCCAGACTTTACGAAACAC
GGAAACCGAAGACCATTCATGTTGTTGCTCAGGTCGCAGACGTTTTGCAGCAGCAGTCGCTTCACGTTCG
CTCGCGTATCGGTGATTCATTCTGCTAACCAGTAAGGCAACCCCGCCAGCCTAGCCGGGTCCTCAACGAC
AGGAGCACGATCATGCGCACCCGTGGGGCCGCCATGCCGGCGATAATGGCCTGCTTCTCGCCGAAACGTT
TGGTGGCGGGACCAGTGACGAAGGCTTGAGCGAGGGCGTGCAAGATTCCGAATACCGCAAGCGACAGGCC
GATCATCGTCGCGCTCCAGCGAAAGCGGTCCTCGCCGAAAATGACCCAGAGCGCTGCCGGCACCTGTCCT
ACGAGTTGCATGATAAAGAAGACAGTCATAAGTGCGGCGACGATAGTCATGCCCCGCGCCCACCGGAAGG
AGCTGACTGGGTTGAAGGCTCTCAAGGGCATCGGTCGAGATCCCGGTGCCTAATGAGTGAGCTAACTTAC
ATTAATTGCGTTGCGCTCACTGCCCGCTTTCCAGTCGGGAAACCTGTCGTGCCAGCTGCATTAATGAATC
GGCCAACGCGCGGGGAGAGGCGGTTTGCGTATTGGGCGCCAGGGTGGTTTTTCTTTTCACCAGTGAGACG
GGCAACAGCTGATTGCCCTTCACCGCCTGGCCCTGAGAGAGTTGCAGCAAGCGGTCCACGCTGGTTTGCC
CCAGCAGGCGAAAATCCTGTTTGATGGTGGTTAACGGCGGGATATAACATGAGCTGTCTTCGGTATCGTC
GTATCCCACTACCGAGATATCCGCACCAACGCGCAGCCCGGACTCGGTAATGGCGCGCATTGCGCCCAGC
GCCATCTGATCGTTGGCAACCAGCATCGCAGTGGGAACGATGCCCTCATTCAGCATTTGCATGGTTTGTT
GAAAACCGGACATGGCACTCCAGTCGCCTTCCCGTTCCGCTATCGGCTGAATTTGATTGCGAGTGAGATA
TTTATGCCAGCCAGCCAGACGCAGACGCGCCGAGACAGAACTTAATGGGCCCGCTAACAGCGCGATTTGC
TGGTGACCCAATGCGACCAGATGCTCCACGCCCAGTCGCGTACCGTCTTCATGGGAGAAAATAATACTGT
TGATGGGTGTCTGGTCAGAGACATCAAGAAATAACGCCGGAACATTAGTGCAGGCAGCTTCCACAGCAAT
GGCATCCTGGTCATCCAGCGGATAGTTAATGATCAGCCCACTGACGCGTTGCGCGAGAAGATTGTGCACC
GCCGCTTTACAGGCTTCGACGCCGCTTCGTTCTACCATCGACACCACCACGCTGGCACCCAGTTGATCGG
CGCGAGATTTAATCGCCGCGACAATTTGCGACGGCGCGTGCAGGGCCAGACTGGAGGTGGCAACGCCAAT
CAGCAACGACTGTTTGCCCGCCAGTTGTTGTGCCACGCGGTTGGGAATGTAATTCAGCTCCGCCATCGCC
GCTTCCACTTTTTCCCGCGTTTTCGCAGAAACGTGGCTGGCCTGGTTCACCACGCGGGAAACGGTCTGAT
AAGAGACACCGGCATACTCTGCGACATCGTATAACGTTACTGGTTTCACATTCACCACCCTGAATTGACT
CTCTTCCGGGCGCTATCATGCCATACCGCGAAAGGTTTTGCGCCATTCGATGGTGTCCGGGATCTCGACG
CTCTCCCTTATGCGACTCCTGCATTAGGAAGCAGCCCAGTAGTAGGTTGAGGCCGTTGAGCACCGCCGCC
GCAAGGAATGGTGCATGCAAGGAGATGGCGCCCAACAGTCCCCCGGCCACGGGGCCTGCCACCATACCCA
CGCCGAAACAAGCGCTCATGAGCCCGAAGTGGCGAGCCCGATCTTCCCCATCGGTGATGTCGGCGATATA
GGCGCCAGCAACCGCACCTGTGGCGCCGGTGATGCCGGCCACGATGCGTCCGGCGTAGAGGATCGAGATC
TCGATCCCGCGAAATTAATACGACTCACTATAGGGGAATTGTGAGCGGATAACAATTCCCCTCTAGAAAT
AATTTTGTTTAACTTTAAGAAGGAGATATACCATGGCAAGCTGGAGCCACCCGCAGTTCGAAAAGGGTGC
ACTTGAAGTCCTCTTTCAGGGACCCGGGTACCCGGGCTTCTCCTCGAGATCAAACGGGCTAGCCAGCCAG
AACTCGCCCCGGAAGACCCCGAGGATGTCGAGCACCACCACCACCACCACTGAGATCCGGCTGCTAACAA
AGCCCGAAAGGAAGCTGAGTTGGCTGCTGCCACCGCTGAGCAATAACTAGCATAACCCCTTGGGGCCTCT
AAACGGGTCTTGAGGGGTTTTTTGCTGAAAGGAGGAACTATATCCGGAT
Features (pLannotate 1.2.2; 21 found; start..end, strand, type, name):
     12..467     +  rep_origin     f1 ori (sequence partly withheld): f1 bacteriophage origin of replication; arrow indicates direction of (+) strand synthesis
    494..598     +  promoter       AmpR promoter: bla
    599..1459    +  CDS            AmpR: β-lactamase; bla; confers resistance to ampicillin, carbenicillin, and related antibiotics
   1630..2218    +  rep_origin     ori: high-copy-number ColE1/pMB1/pBR322/pUC origin of replication
   2404..2546    -  misc_feature   bom: basis of mobility region from pBR322
   2648..2839    -  CDS            rop: Rop protein, which maintains plasmids at low copy number; rop
   2856..3236    +  CDS            YPB1_ECOLX: Protein predicted: Swiss-Prot protein existence level 4. From Escherichia coli.
   3308..3599    -  CDS            TcR (fragment): tetracycline efflux protein; tet; confers resistance to tetracycline
   3614..3635    -  protein_bind   CAP binding site: CAP binding activates transcription in the presence of cAMP. E. coli catabolite activator protein
   3648..4730    -  CDS            lacI: lac repressor; lacI; The lac repressor binds to the lac operator to inhibit transcription in E. coli. This inhibition can be relieved by adding lactose or isopropyl-β-D-thiogalactopyranoside (IPTG).
   4731..4808    -  promoter       lacI promoter: lacI
   4816..5095    -  CDS            TcR (fragment): tetracycline efflux protein; tet; confers resistance to tetracycline
   5117..5135    +  promoter       T7 promoter: promoter for bacteriophage T7 RNA polymerase
   5136..5160    +  protein_bind   lac operator: The lac repressor binds to the lac operator to inhibit transcription in E. coli. This inhibition can be relieved by adding lactose or isopropyl-β-D-thiogalactopyranoside (IPTG). lac repressor encoded by lacI
   5175..5197    +  RBS            RBS: efficient ribosome binding site from bacteriophage T7 gene 10 (Olins and Rangwala, 1989)
   5213..5236    +  CDS            Strep-Tag II: peptide that binds Strep-Tactin®, an engineered form of streptavidin
   5243..5266    +  CDS            HRV 3C site: recognition and cleavage site for human rhinovirus 3C and PreScission proteases
   5305..5337    +  CDS            HSV tag: HSV (herpes simplex virus) epitope tag
   5344..5361    +  CDS            9xHis (fragment): 9xHis affinity tag
   5371..5420    +  CDS            SET1 (fragment): solubility-enhancement tag derived from T7 phage gene 10B
   5428..5475    +  terminator     T7 terminator: transcription terminator for bacteriophage T7 RNA polymerase
