>Addgene plasmid #108707 | pETNKI-strepII-3C-LIC-Amp | addgene full sequence | sequence record 208322 | Addgene NGS Result
TGGCGAATGGG
[124 nt withheld, positions 12-135]
C
[91 nt withheld, positions 137-227]
A
[49 nt withheld, positions 229-277]
CCTTTGACGTTGGAGTCCACGTTCTTT
[37 nt withheld, positions 305-341]
ACCCTATCTCGGTCTATTCTTTTGATTTATAAGGGATTTTGCCGATTTCGGCCTATTGGTTAAAAAATGA
GCTGATTTAACAAAAATTTAACGCGAATTTTAACAAAATATTAACGCTTACAATTTAGGTGGCACTTTTC
GGGGAAATGTGCGCGGAACCCCTATTTGTTTATTTTTCTAAATACATTCAAATATGTATCCGCTCATGAG
ACAATAACCCTGATAAATGCTTCAATAATATTGAAAAAGGAAGAGTATGAGTATTCAACATTTCCGTGTC
GCCCTTATTCCCTTTTTTGCGGCATTTTGCCTTCCTGTTTTTGCTCACCCAGAAACGCTGGTGAAAGTAA
AAGATGCTGAAGATCAGTTGGGTGCACGAGTGGGTTACATCGAACTGGATCTCAACAGCGGTAAGATCCT
TGAGAGTTTTCGCCCCGAAGAACGTTTTCCAATGATGAGCACTTTTAAAGTTCTGCTATGTGGCGCGGTA
TTATCCCGTATTGACGCCGGGCAAGAGCAACTCGGTCGCCGCATACACTATTCTCAGAATGACTTGGTTG
AGTACTCACCAGTCACAGAAAAGCATCTTACGGATGGCATGACAGTAAGAGAATTATGCAGTGCTGCCAT
AACCATGAGTGATAACACTGCGGCCAACTTACTTCTGACAACGATCGGAGGACCGAAGGAGCTAACCGCT
TTTTTGCACAACATGGGGGATCATGTAACTCGCCTTGATCGTTGGGAACCGGAGCTGAATGAAGCCATAC
CAAACGACGAGCGTGACACCACGATGCCTGCAGCAATGGCAACAACGTTGCGCAAACTATTAACTGGCGA
ACTACTTACTCTAGCTTCCCGGCAACAATTAATAGACTGGATGGAGGCGGATAAAGTTGCAGGACCACTT
CTGCGCTCGGCCCTTCCGGCTGGCTGGTTTATTGCTGATAAATCTGGAGCCGGTGAGCGTGGGTCTCGCG
GTATCATTGCAGCACTGGGGCCAGATGGTAAGCCCTCCCGTATCGTAGTTATCTACACGACGGGGAGTCA
GGCAACTATGGATGAACGAAATAGACAGATCGCTGAGATAGGTGCCTCACTGATTAAGCATTGGTAACTG
TCAGACCAAGTTTACTCATATATACTTTAGATTGATTTAAAACTTCATTTTTAATTTAAAAGGATCTAGG
TGAAGATCCTTTTTGATAATCTCATGACCAAAATCCCTTAACGTGAGTTTTCGTTCCACTGAGCGTCAGA
CCCCGTAGAAAAGATCAAAGGATCTTCTTGAGATCCTTTTTTTCTGCGCGTAATCTGCTGCTTGCAAACA
AAAAAACCACCGCTACCAGCGGTGGTTTGTTTGCCGGATCAAGAGCTACCAACTCTTTTTCCGAAGGTAA
CTGGCTTCAGCAGAGCGCAGATACCAAATACTGTCCTTCTAGTGTAGCCGTAGTTAGGCCACCACTTCAA
GAACTCTGTAGCACCGCCTACATACCTCGCTCTGCTAATCCTGTTACCAGTGGCTGCTGCCAGTGGCGAT
AAGTCGTGTCTTACCGGGTTGGACTCAAGACGATAGTTACCGGATAAGGCGCAGCGGTCGGGCTGAACGG
GGGGTTCGTGCACACAGCCCAGCTTGGAGCGAACGACCTACACCGAACTGAGATACCTACAGCGTGAGCT
ATGAGAAAGCGCCACGCTTCCCGAAGGGAGAAAGGCGGACAGGTATCCGGTAAGCGGCAGGGTCGGAACA
GGAGAGCGCACGAGGGAGCTTCCAGGGGGAAACGCCTGGTATCTTTATAGTCCTGTCGGGTTTCGCCACC
TCTGACTTGAGCGTCGATTTTTGTGATGCTCGTCAGGGGGGCGGAGCCTATGGAAAAACGCCAGCAACGC
GGCCTTTTTACGGTTCCTGGCCTTTTGCTGGCCTTTTGCTCACATGTTCTTTCCTGCGTTATCCCCTGAT
TCTGTGGATAACCGTATTACCGCCTTTGAGTGAGCTGATACCGCTCGCCGCAGCCGAACGACCGAGCGCA
GCGAGTCAGTGAGCGAGGAAGCGGAAGAGCGCCTGATGCGGTATTTTCTCCTTACGCATCTGTGCGGTAT
TTCACACCGCAATGGTGCACTCTCAGTACAATCTGCTCTGATGCCGCATAGTTAAGCCAGTATACACTCC
GCTATCGCTACGTGACTGGGTCATGGCTGCGCCCCGACACCCGCCAACACCCGCTGACGCGCCCTGACGG
GCTTGTCTGCTCCCGGCATCCGCTTACAGACAAGCTGTGACCGTCTCCGGGAGCTGCATGTGTCAGAGGT
TTTCACCGTCATCACCGAAACGCGCGAGGCAGCTGCGGTAAAGCTCATCAGCGTGGTCGTGAAGCGATTC
ACAGATGTCTGCCTGTTCATCCGCGTCCAGCTCGTTGAGTTTCTCCAGAAGCGTTAATGTCTGGCTTCTG
ATAAAGCGGGCCATGTTAAGGGCGGTTTTTTCCTGTTTGGTCACTGATGCCTCCGTGTAAGGGGGATTTC
TGTTCATGGGGGTAATGATACCGATGAAACGAGAGAGGATGCTCACGATACGGGTTACTGATGATGAACA
TGCCCGGTTACTGGAACGTTGTGAGGGTAAACAACTGGCGGTATGGATGCGGCGGGACCAGAGAAAAATC
ACTCAGGGTCAATGCCAGCGCTTCGTTAATACAGATGTAGGTGTTCCACAGGGTAGCCAGCAGCATCCTG
CGATGCAGATCCGGAACATAATGGTGCAGGGCGCTGACTTCCGCGTTTCCAGACTTTACGAAACACGGAA
ACCGAAGACCATTCATGTTGTTGCTCAGGTCGCAGACGTTTTGCAGCAGCAGTCGCTTCACGTTCGCTCG
CGTATCGGTGATTCATTCTGCTAACCAGTAAGGCAACCCCGCCAGCCTAGCCGGGTCCTCAACGACAGGA
GCACGATCATGCGCACCCGTGGGGCCGCCATGCCGGCGATAATGGCCTGCTTCTCGCCGAAACGTTTGGT
GGCGGGACCAGTGACGAAGGCTTGAGCGAGGGCGTGCAAGATTCCGAATACCGCAAGCGACAGGCCGATC
ATCGTCGCGCTCCAGCGAAAGCGGTCCTCGCCGAAAATGACCCAGAGCGCTGCCGGCACCTGTCCTACGA
GTTGCATGATAAAGAAGACAGTCATAAGTGCGGCGACGATAGTCATGCCCCGCGCCCACCGGAAGGAGCT
GACTGGGTTGAAGGCTCTCAAGGGCATCGGTCGAGATCCCGGTGCCTAATGAGTGAGCTAACTTACATTA
ATTGCGTTGCGCTCACTGCCCGCTTTCCAGTCGGGAAACCTGTCGTGCCAGCTGCATTAATGAATCGGCC
AACGCGCGGGGAGAGGCGGTTTGCGTATTGGGCGCCAGGGTGGTTTTTCTTTTCACCAGTGAGACGGGCA
ACAGCTGATTGCCCTTCACCGCCTGGCCCTGAGAGAGTTGCAGCAAGCGGTCCACGCTGGTTTGCCCCAG
CAGGCGAAAATCCTGTTTGATGGTGGTTAACGGCGGGATATAACATGAGCTGTCTTCGGTATCGTCGTAT
CCCACTACCGAGATATCCGCACCAACGCGCAGCCCGGACTCGGTAATGGCGCGCATTGCGCCCAGCGCCA
TCTGATCGTTGGCAACCAGCATCGCAGTGGGAACGATGCCCTCATTCAGCATTTGCATGGTTTGTTGAAA
ACCGGACATGGCACTCCAGTCGCCTTCCCGTTCCGCTATCGGCTGAATTTGATTGCGAGTGAGATATTTA
TGCCAGCCAGCCAGACGCAGACGCGCCGAGACAGAACTTAATGGGCCCGCTAACAGCGCGATTTGCTGGT
GACCCAATGCGACCAGATGCTCCACGCCCAGTCGCGTACCGTCTTCATGGGAGAAAATAATACTGTTGAT
GGGTGTCTGGTCAGAGACATCAAGAAATAACGCCGGAACATTAGTGCAGGCAGCTTCCACAGCAATGGCA
TCCTGGTCATCCAGCGGATAGTTAATGATCAGCCCACTGACGCGTTGCGCGAGAAGATTGTGCACCGCCG
CTTTACAGGCTTCGACGCCGCTTCGTTCTACCATCGACACCACCACGCTGGCACCCAGTTGATCGGCGCG
AGATTTAATCGCCGCGACAATTTGCGACGGCGCGTGCAGGGCCAGACTGGAGGTGGCAACGCCAATCAGC
AACGACTGTTTGCCCGCCAGTTGTTGTGCCACGCGGTTGGGAATGTAATTCAGCTCCGCCATCGCCGCTT
CCACTTTTTCCCGCGTTTTCGCAGAAACGTGGCTGGCCTGGTTCACCACGCGGGAAACGGTCTGATAAGA
GACACCGGCATACTCTGCGACATCGTATAACGTTACTGGTTTCACATTCACCACCCTGAATTGACTCTCT
TCCGGGCGCTATCATGCCATACCGCGAAAGGTTTTGCGCCATTCGATGGTGTCCGGGATCTCGACGCTCT
CCCTTATGCGACTCCTGCATTAGGAAGCAGCCCAGTAGTAGGTTGAGGCCGTTGAGCACCGCCGCCGCAA
GGAATGGTGCATGCAAGGAGATGGCGCCCAACAGTCCCCCGGCCACGGGGCCTGCCACCATACCCACGCC
GAAACAAGCGCTCATGAGCCCGAAGTGGCGAGCCCGATCTTCCCCATCGGTGATGTCGGCGATATAGGCG
CCAGCAACCGCACCTGTGGCGCCGGTGATGCCGGCCACGATGCGTCCGGCGTAGAGGATCGAGATCTCGA
TCCCGCGAAATTAATACGACTCACTATAGGGGAATTGTGAGCGGATAACAATTCCCCTCTAGAAATAATT
TTGTTTAACTTTAAGAAGGAGATATACCATGGCAAGCTGGAGCCACCCGCAGTTCGAAAAGGGTGCACTT
GAAGTCCTCTTTCAGGGACCCGGGTACCCGGGCTTCTCCTCGAGATCAAACGGGCTAGCCAGCCAGAACT
CGCCCCGGAAGACCCCGAGGATGTCGAGCACCACCACCACCACCACTGAGATCCGGCTGCTAACAAAGCC
CGAAAGGAAGCTGAGTTGGCTGCTGCCACCGCTGAGCAATAACTAGCATAACCCCTTGGGGCCTCTAAAC
GGGTCTTGAGGGGTTTTTTGCTGAAAGGAGGAACTATATCCGGAT
Features (pLannotate 1.2.2; 21 found; start..end, strand, type, name):
     12..440     +  rep_origin     f1 ori (sequence partly withheld): f1 bacteriophage origin of replication; arrow indicates direction of (+) strand synthesis
    493..597     +  promoter       AmpR promoter: bla
    598..1458    +  CDS            AmpR: β-lactamase; bla; confers resistance to ampicillin, carbenicillin, and related antibiotics
   1629..2217    +  rep_origin     ori: high-copy-number ColE1/pMB1/pBR322/pUC origin of replication
   2403..2542    -  misc_feature   bom: basis of mobility region from pBR322
   2644..2835    -  CDS            rop: Rop protein, which maintains plasmids at low copy number; rop
   2852..3232    +  CDS            YPB1_ECOLX: Protein predicted: Swiss-Prot protein existence level 4. From Escherichia coli.
   3304..3595    -  CDS            TcR (fragment): tetracycline efflux protein; tet; confers resistance to tetracycline
   3610..3631    -  protein_bind   CAP binding site: CAP binding activates transcription in the presence of cAMP. E. coli catabolite activator protein
   3644..4726    -  CDS            lacI: lac repressor; lacI; The lac repressor binds to the lac operator to inhibit transcription in E. coli. This inhibition can be relieved by adding lactose or isopropyl-β-D-thiogalactopyranoside (IPTG).
   4727..4804    -  promoter       lacI promoter: lacI
   4812..5091    -  CDS            TcR (fragment): tetracycline efflux protein; tet; confers resistance to tetracycline
   5113..5131    +  promoter       T7 promoter: promoter for bacteriophage T7 RNA polymerase
   5132..5156    +  protein_bind   lac operator: The lac repressor binds to the lac operator to inhibit transcription in E. coli. This inhibition can be relieved by adding lactose or isopropyl-β-D-thiogalactopyranoside (IPTG). lac repressor encoded by lacI
   5171..5193    +  RBS            RBS: efficient ribosome binding site from bacteriophage T7 gene 10 (Olins and Rangwala, 1989)
   5209..5232    +  CDS            Strep-Tag II: peptide that binds Strep-Tactin®, an engineered form of streptavidin
   5239..5262    +  CDS            HRV 3C site: recognition and cleavage site for human rhinovirus 3C and PreScission proteases
   5301..5333    +  CDS            HSV tag: HSV (herpes simplex virus) epitope tag
   5340..5357    +  CDS            9xHis (fragment): 9xHis affinity tag
   5367..5416    +  CDS            SET1 (fragment): solubility-enhancement tag derived from T7 phage gene 10B
   5424..5471    +  terminator     T7 terminator: transcription terminator for bacteriophage T7 RNA polymerase
