[The description below was written by a language model from this plasmid's Addgene catalogue record and pLannotate feature annotations shown in this document.]
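Description:
pETNKI-strepII-3C-LIC-Amp is an empty bacterial expression backbone of about 5.5 kb, derived from the Novagen pET series and adapted for ligation-independent cloning (LIC). It replicates in E. coli from a pBR322-type ColE1 origin accompanied by the bom region and the rop gene, which keeps copy number low, in line with the catalogue entry. Selection is by ampicillin through β-lactamase expressed from its own promoter. An f1 origin is also present, and short tetracycline-resistance fragments flanking the lacI region are non-functional leftovers of the pBR322 ancestry.

The expression cassette consists of a T7 promoter followed by a lac operator, the T7 gene 10 ribosome binding site, a Strep-tag II coding sequence and a human rhinovirus 3C (PreScission) protease recognition site, ending at a T7 terminator. A plasmid-borne lacI gene supplies repressor, so transcription is held off until induction with IPTG in a host that provides T7 RNA polymerase. A target open reading frame inserted by LIC downstream of the 3C site is produced with an N-terminal StrepII tag for capture on Strep-Tactin resin, and the tag can then be removed by 3C cleavage. Annotated HSV-tag and histidine-tag sequences lie downstream of the cloning region, as in parental pET vectors; the record lists only the N-terminal tag, so whether these are ever translated depends on the insert's stop codon. The vector belongs to a LIC-based series built for high-throughput parallel cloning and protein expression, for example for structural work. The depositor and sequencing-verified records differ by only a few bases and carry the same features.
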