Addgene plasmid #108707: pETNKI-strepII-3C-LIC-Amp
Purpose: (Empty Backbone) Expression of a StrepII-tagged target protein with 3C protease cleavage site.
Depositing lab: Titia Sixma. Depositing organization: Netherlands Cancer Institute. Publication: Enabling high-throughput ligation-independent cloning and protein expression for the family of ubiquitin specific proteases. Luna-Vargas MP, Christodoulou E, Alfieri A, van Dijk WJ, Stadnik M, Hibbert RG, Sahtoe DD, Clerici M, Marco VD, Littler D, Celie PH, Sixma TK, Perrakis A. J Struct Biol. 2011 Aug;175(2):113-9. doi: 10.1016/j.jsb.2011.03.017. Epub 2011 Mar 29. PubMed 21453775.
Backbone
  Vector backbone: pET
  Backbone manufacturer: Novagen
  Backbone size (bp): 5500
  Vector type: Bacterial Expression
  Promoter: T7
  Tag / fusion protein: StrepII-3C protease cleavage site (N terminal on insert)
Growth in bacteria
  Bacterial resistance: Ampicillin, 100 μg/mL
  Growth temperature: 37°C
  Growth strain: DH5alpha
  Copy number: Low Copy
Gene/Insert
  Cloning method: Ligation Independent Cloning
  Sequencing primers: 5′ T7
Terms and licenses: Academic/Nonprofit Terms; Industry Terms: Not Available to Industry
How to cite: pETNKI-strepII-3C-LIC-Amp was a gift from Titia Sixma (Addgene plasmid # 108707 ; http://n2t.net/addgene:108707 ; RRID:Addgene_108707)
